>Addgene plasmid #162473 | HJP-178-IVS-Syn21-CreAB-NrdJ-1N-WPREw | addgene full sequence | sequence record 320556 | Addgene NGS Result
ACAAGTTTGTACAAAAAAGCTGAACGAGAAACGTAAAATGATATAAATATCAATATATTAAATTAGATTT
TGCATAAAAAACAGACTACATAATACTGTAAAACACAACATATCCAGTCACTATGGCGGCCGCATTAGGC
ACCCCAGGCTTTACACTTTATGCTTCCGGCTCGTATAATGTGTGGATTTTGAGTTAGGATCCGTCGAGAT
TTTCAGGAGCTAAGGAAGCTAAAATGGAGAAAAAAATCACTGGATATACCACCGTTGATATATCCCAATG
GCATCGTAAAGAACATTTTGAGGCATTTCAGTCAGTTGCTCAATGTACCTATAACCAGACCGTTCAGCTG
GATATTACGGCCTTTTTAAAGACCGTAAAGAAAAATAAGCACAAGTTTTATCCGGCCTTTATTCACATTC
TTGCCCGCCTGATGAATGCTCATCCGGAATTCCGTATGGCAATGAAAGACGGTGAGCTGGTGATATGGGA
TAGTGTTCACCCTTGTTACACCGTTTTCCATGAGCAAACTGAAACGTTTTCATCGCTCTGGAGTGAATAC
CACGACGATTTCCGGCAGTTTCTACACATATATTCGCAAGATGTGGCGTGTTACGGTGAAAACCTGGCCT
ATTTCCCTAAAGGGTTTATTGAGAATATGTTTTTCGTCTCAGCCAATCCCTGGGTGAGTTTCACCAGTTT
TGATTTAAACGTGGCCAATATGGACAACTTCTTCGCCCCCGTTTTCACCATGGGCAAATATTATACGCAA
GGCGACAAGGTGCTGATGCCGCTGGCGATTCAGGTTCATCATGCCGTTTGTGATGGCTTCCATGTCGGCA
GAATGCTTAATGAATTACAACAGTACTGCGATGAGTGGCAGGGCGGGGCGTAAACGCGTGGATCCGGCTT
ACTAAAAGCCAGATAACAGTATGCGTATTTGCGCGCTGATTTTTGCGGTATAAGAATATATACTGATATG
TATACCCGAAGTATGTCAAAAAGAGGTATGCTATGAAGCAGCGTATTACAGTGACAGTTGACAGCGACAG
CTATCAGTTGCTCAAGGCATATATGATGTCAATATCTCCGGTCTGGTAAGCACAACCATGCAGAATGAAG
CCCGTCGTCTGCGTGCCGAACGCTGGAAAGCGGAAAATCAGGAAGGGATGGCTGAGGTCGCCCGGTTTAT
TGAAATGAACGGCTCTTTTGCTGACGAGAACAGGGGCTGGTGAAATGCAGTTTAAGGTTTACACCTATAA
AAGAGAGAGCCGTTATCGTCTGTTTGTGGATGTACAGAGTGATATTATTGACACGCCCGGGCGACGGATG
GTGATCCCCCTGGCCAGTGCACGTCTGCTGTCAGATAAAGTCTCCCGTGAACTTTACCCGGTGGTGCATA
TCGGGGATGAAAGCTGGCGCATGATGACCACCGATATGGCCAGTGTGCCGGTCTCCGTTATCGGGGAAGA
AGTGGCTGATCTCAGCCACCGCGAAAATGACATCAAAAACGCCATTAACCTGATGTTCTGGGGAATATAA
ATGTCAGGCTCCCTTATACACAGCCAGTCTGCAGGTCGACCATAGTGACTGGATATGTTGTGTTTTACAG
TATTATGTAGTCTGTTTTTTATGCAAAATCTAATTTAATATATTGATATTTATATCATTTTACGTTTCTC
GTTCAGCTTTCTTGTACAAAGTGGTGATAAACGGCCGGCCAGATCTGGTACCGCTAGAAAAAGGTAGGTT
CAACCACTGATGCCTAGGCACACCGAAACGACTAACCCTAATTCTTATCCTTTACTTCAGGGCTAGCAAC
TTAAAAAAAAAAATCAAAATGAGTAACTTGCTCACGGTACACCAAAATTTGCCGGCCCTGCCTGTGGACG
CCACGTCCGACGAGGTCCGAAAGAATCTGATGGACATGTTCCGTGACAGGCAGGCCTTTAGCGAGCACAC
CTGGAAGATGCTGCTCTCGGTGTGCAGGTCCTGGGCCGCTTGGTGCAAGCTGAACAACCGAAAGTGGTTT
CCCGCGGAGCCCGAGGACGTCCGCGATTATCTGCTGTACCTGCAGGCTCGCGGACTGGCCGTCAAAACAA
TACAGCAACATTTGGGTCAGCTGAACATGCTCCACAGGCGCAGCGGACTGCCCCGGCCATCCGATAGCAA
TGCAGTGAGCCTGGTAATGCGTCGAATACGCAAGGAAAACGTGGACGCCGGCGAGAGGGCCAAACAGGCG
TTGGCTTTCGAACGCACCGATTTCGATCAGGTGCGGTCGTTGATGGAGAACAGCGATCGATGCCAGGACA
TCCGGAACTTGGCGTTTTTGGGCATTGCCTATAACACCCTCCTTCGCATCGCCGAGATAGCGCGTATCCG
AGTTAAAGACATTTCCCGTACAGACGGAGGCCGCATGCTTATTCACATCGGACGCACGAAAACCCTGGTC
AGCACTGCTGGCGTGGAGAAAGCACTTTCCCTGGGTGTGACGAAATTGGTCGAGCGATGGATCAGTGTGA
GTGGCGTCGCCGATGACCCCAACAATTATCTGTTCTGCAGGGTGCGCAAAAATGGAGTGGCAGCCCCCTG
CCTGGTGGGCAGCAGCGAGATCATCACCCGCAACTACGGCAAGACCACCATCAAGGAGGTGGTGGAGATC
TTCGATAACGATAAGAACATCCAGGTGCTGGCCTTCAACACCCACACCGATAACATCGAGTGGGCCCCCA
TCAAGGCCGCCCAGCTGACCCGCCCCAACGCCGAGCTGGTGGAGCTGGAGATCGATACCCTGCACGGCGT
GAAGACCATCCGCTGCACCCCCGATCACCCCGTGTACACCAAGAACCGCGGCTACGTGCGCGCCGATGAG
CTGACCGATGATGATGAGCTGGTGGTGGCCATCTAAACCGGTGTTTAAACAATCAACCTCTGGATTACAA
AATTTGTGAAAGATTGACTGGTATTCTTAACTATGTTGCTCCTTTTACGCTATGTGGATACGCTGCTTTA
ATGCCTTTGTATCATGCTATTGCTTCCCGTATGGCTTTCATTTTCTCCTCCTTGTATAAATCCTGGTTGC
TGTCTCTTTATGAGGAGTTGTGGCCCGTTGTCAGGCAACGTGGCGTGGTGTGCACTGTGTTTGCTGACGC
AACCCCCACTGGTTGGGGCATTGCCACCACCTGTCAGCTCCTTTCCGGGACTTTCGCTTTCCCCCTCCCT
ATTGCCACGGCGGAACTCATCGCCGCCTGCCTTGCCCGCTGCTGGACAGGGGCTCGGCTGTTGGGCACTG
ACAATTCCGTGGTGTTGTCGGGGAAATCATCGTCCTTTCCTTGGCTGCTCGCCTGTGTTGCCACCTGGAT
TCTGCGCGGGACGTCCTTCTGCTACGTCCCTTCGGCCCTCAATCCAGCGGACCTTCCTTCCCGCGGCCTG
CTGCCGGCTCTGCGGCCTCTTCCGCGTCTTCGCCTTCGCCCTCAGACGAGTCGGATCTCCCTTTGGGCCG
CCTCCCCGCCTGAAGCTTATCGATACCGTCGACTAAAGCCAAATAGAAAATTATTCAGTTCCTGGCTTAA
GTTTTTAAAAGTGATATTATTTATTTGGTTGTAACCAACCAAAAGAATGTAAATAACTAATACATAATTA
TGTTAGTTTTAAGTTAGCAACAAATTGATTTTAGCTATATTAGCTACTTGGTTAATAAATAGAATATATT
TATTTAAAGATAATTGCGTTTTTATTGTCAGGGAGTGAGTTTGCTTAAAAACTCGTTTAGATCCACTAGT
TCTAGAGCGGCCGCTGGCCACGGGTGCGCATGATCGTGCTCCTGTCGTTGAGGACCCGGCTAGGCTGGCG
GGGTTGCCTTACTGGTTAGCAGAATGAATCACCGATACGCGAGCGAACGTGAAGCGACTGCTGCTGCAAA
ACGTCTGCGACCTGAGCAACAACATGAATGGTCTTCGGTTTCCGTGTTTCGTAAAGTCTGGAAACGCGGA
AGTCAGCGCCCTGCACCATTATGTTCCGGAGGCGCGCCCTAGTTCCAGTGAAATCCAAGCATTTTCTAAA
TTAAATGTATTCTTATTATTATAGTTGTTATTTTTGATATATATAAACAACACTATTATGCCCACCATTT
TTTTGAGATGCATCTACACAAGGAACAAACACTGGATGTCACTTTCAGTTCAAATTGTAACGCTAATCAC
TCCGAACAGGTCACAAAAAATTACCTTAAAAAGTCATAATATTAAATTAGAATAAATATAGCTGTGAGGG
AAATATATACAAATATATTGGAGCAAATAAATTGTACATACAAATATTTATTACTAATTTCTATTGAGAC
GAAATGAACCACTCGGAACCATTTGAGCGAACCGAATCGCGCGGAACTAACGACAGTCGCTCCAAGGTCG
TCGAACAAAAGGTGAATGTGTTGCGGAGAGCGGGTGGGAGACAGCGAAAGAGCAACTACGAAACGTGGTG
TGGTGGAGGTGAATTATGAAGAGGGCGCGCGATTTGAAAAGTATGTATATAAAAAATATATCCCGGTGTT
TTATGTAGCGATAAACGAGTTTTTGATGTAAGGTATGCAGGTGTGTAAGTCTTTTGGTTAGAAGACAAAT
CCAAAGTCTACTTGTGGGGATGTTCGAAGGGGAAATACTTGTATTCTATAGGTCATATCTTGTTTTTATT
GGCACAAATATAATTACATTAGCTTTTTGAGGGGGCAATAAACAGTAAACACGATGGTAATAATGGTAAA
AAAAAAAAACAAGCAGTTATTTCGGATATATGTCGGCTACTCCTTGCGTCGGGCCCGAAGTCTTAGAGCC
AGATATGCGAGCACCCGGAAGCTCACGATGAGAATGGCCAGACCCACGTAGTCCAGCGGCAGATCGGCGG
CGGAGAAGTTAAGCGTCTCCAGGATGACCTTGCCCGAACTGGGGCACGTGGTGTTCGACGATGTGCAGCT
AATTTCGCCCGGCTCCACGTCCGCCCATTGGTTAATCAGCAGACCCTCGTTGGCGTAACGGAACCATGAG
AGGTACGACAACCATTTGAGGTATACTGGCACCGAGCCCGAGTTCAAGAAGAAGCCGCCAAAGAGCAGGA
ATGGTATGATAACCGGCGGACCCACAGACAGCGCCATCGAGGTCGAGGAGCTGGCGCAGGATATTAGATA
TCCGAAGGACGTTGACACATTGGCCACCAGAGTGACCAGCGCCAGGCAGTTGAAGAAGTGCAGCACTCCG
GCCCGCAGTCCGATCATCGGATAGGCAATCGCCGTGAAGACCAGTGGCACTGTGAGAAAAAGCGGCAATT
CGGCAATCGTTTTGCCCAGAAAGTATGTGTCACAGCGATAAAGTCGACTTCGGGCCTCCCTCATAAAAAC
TGGCAGCTCTGAGGTGAACACCTAAATCGAATCGATTCATTAGAAAGTTAGTAAATTATTGAAATGCAAA
TGTATTCTAAACATGACTTACATTTATCGTGGCAAAGACGTTTTGAAAGGTCATGTTGGTCAGGAAGAGG
AAGATGGCTCCGTTGATATTCATCACACCCACTTGCGTGAGTTGTTGGCCCAAAAAGATGAGGCCAATCA
AGATGGCAACCATCTGCAAATTAAAATGTTACTCGCATCTCATTAATATTCGCGAGTTAAATGAAATTTA
TTTATCTTCTGCAAAACTATAAACTATACATCTCATTGAAAAAAACTAAGAAGGGTGTGGAATCAGGCAA
TTCTATCTAAAATCTAGCGAATTTGTTTCCAAGAATTGTAAGCGTTATATCATTTGTTTCCACTGGAACC
ACTCACCGTTGTCTGAATAAGTCGCACTTTTACGAGGAGTGGTTCCTTGAGCACCGACAGCCAGGATCGC
CACAGGACCGCCCGGAACTGCATGAACCAGGTGGCCTTGTAGGTGTACCCATTCTCCGGCTGCTCCAGTG
GCTTCTCCAGATTTTTGGTGGCCAACAACTGCTCCATATCCCGGGCTACTTTGCTAATGGCAAAATTGTC
GCATATCTTGGCGATCCGATCACGGGACTCGATCTCCCGTCCGGGCACAACGGCCAACACCTGTACGTAA
AAGTCCGCCGGATTGTAGTTGGTAGGACACTGGGCACCCACGCTGGATAGGAGTTGAGATGTTATGTAAT
ACTAGATACCCTTAATAAACACATCGAACTCACTAGGAAAAGAAGTCGACGGCTTCGCTGGGAGTGCCCA
AGAAAGCTACCCTGCCCTCGGCCATCAGAAGGATCTTGTCAAAGAGCTCAAACAGCTCGGAAGACGGCTG
ATGAATGGTCAGGATGACGGTCTTGCCCTTCTGCGACAGCTTCTTCAGCACCTGGACGACGCTGTGGGCG
GTAAAGGAGTCCAGTCCGGAGGTGGGCTCATCGCAGATCAGAAGCGGCGGATCGGTTAGAGCCTCGGAGG
CGAATGCCAGACGCTTCCTTTCTCCGCCGGACAGACCTTTCACCCTGCCGGGCACACCGATGATCGTGTG
CTGACATTTGCTGAGCGAAAGCTCCTGGATCACCTGATCCACGCGGGCCACTCGCTGCCGATAGGTCAGA
TGTCGTGGCATCCGCACCATGGCTTGGAAAATCAGGTGTTCCCTGGCCGTTAGGGAGCCGATAAAGAGGT
CATCCTGCTGGACATAGGCGCACCTGGCCTGCATCTCCTTGGCGTCCACAGGTTGGCCATTGAGCAGTCG
CATCCCGGATGGCGATACTTGGATGCCCTGCGGCGATCGAAAGGCAAGGGCATTCAGCAGGGTCGTCTTT
CCGGCACCGGAACTGCCCATCACGGCCAAAAGTTCGCCCGGATAGGCCACGCCGCAAACTGAGTTTCAAA
TTGGTAATTGGACCCTTTATTAAGATTTCACACAGATCAGCCGACTGCGAATAGAAACTCACCGTTCTTG
AGCAAATGTTTCCTGGGCGCCGGTATGTGTCGCTCGTTGCAGAATAGTCCGCGTGTCCGGTTGACCAGCT
GCCGCCATCCGGAGCCCGGCTGATTGACCGCCCCAAAGATGTCCATATTGTGCCAGGCATAGGTGAGGTT
CTCGGCTAGTTGGCCGCTCCCTGAACCGGAGTCCTCCGGCGGACTGGGTGGCCGGAGCGTGCCGTAGTTT
TTGGCCTGCCCGAAGCCCTGGTTAATGCAGCTCTGCGAAGCCGCTCCGCTGTCACCCTGCAATGATAGGG
GATCTCAAATATCAACTACAAGCGTTATGCTCATCTAACCCCGAACAAAAAGTACCCCGAAGTATCCTAC
GAAGTAGGTTTATACTTTTATTTATTTTTTGTGCATCTAGGATCAGCTTAAAATATCTGGTTGTTATATT
TTTTGTAAAAAAGAATATAGTCGAAAATGAATGCCTTTAGATGTCTTGATCATGATATGATCTCAAAAAT
TGTCTTATATAGCGAGAACAGCTACCAGAATAATCTGTTTCGTGTCACTATTTGTTTGTGCAATTGCGGT
TTGGGATTTTTGTGGGTCGCAGTTCTCACGCCGCAGACAATTTGATGTTGCAATCGCAGTTCCTATAGAT
CAAGTGAACTTAAGATGTATGCACATGTACTACTCACATTGTTCAGATGCTCGGCAGATGGGTGTTTGCT
GCCTCCGCGAATTAATAGCTCCTGATCCTCTTGGCCCATTGCCGGGATTTTTCACACTTTCCCCTGCTTA
CCCACCCAAAACCAATCACCACCCCAATCACTCAAAAAACAAACAAAAATAAGAAGCGAGAGGAGTTTTG
GCACAGCACTTTGTGTTTAATTGATGGCGTAAACCGCTTGGAGCTTCGTCACGAAACCGCTGACAAAATG
CAACTGAAGGCGGACATTGACGCTACGTAACGCTACAAACGGTGGCGAAAGAGATAGCGGACGCAGCGGC
GAAAGAGACGGCGATATTTCTGTGGACAGAGAAGGAGGCAAACAGCGCTGACTTTGAGTGGAATGTCATT
TTGAGTGAGAGGTAATCGAAAGAACCTGGTACATCAAATACCCTTGGATCGAAGTAAATTTAAAACTGAT
CAGATAAGTTCAATGATATCCAGTGCAGTAAAAAAAAAAAATGTTTTTTTTATCTACTTTCCGCAAAAAT
GGGTTTTATTAACTTACATACATACTAGGCGCGCCCATATGTTCGGCTTGTCGACATGCCCGCCGTGACC
GTCGAGAACCCGCTGACGCTGCCCCGCGTATCCGCACCCGCCGACGCCGTCGCACGTCCCGTGCTCACCG
TGACCACCGCGCCCAGCGGTTTCGAGGGCGAGGGCTTCCCGGTGCGCCGCGCGTTCGCCGGGATCAACTA
CCGCCACCTCGACCCGTTCATCATGATGGACCAGATGGGTGAGGTGGAGTACGCGCCCGGGGAGCCCAAG
GGCACGCCCTGGCACCCGCACCGCGGCTTCGAGACCGTGACCTACATCGTCGACGGTAACATGTGAGCAA
AAGGCCAGCAAAAGGCCAGGAACCGTAAAAAGGCCGCGTTGCTGGCGTTTTTCCATAGGCTCCGCCCCCC
TGACGAGCATCACAAAAATCGACGCTCAAGTCAGAGGTGGCGAAACCCGACAGGACTATAAAGATACCAG
GCGTTTCCCCCTGGAAGCTCCCTCGTGCGCTCTCCTGTTCCGACCCTGCCGCTTACCGGATACCTGTCCG
CCTTTCTCCCTTCGGGAAGCGTGGCGCTTTCTCATAGCTCACGCTGTAGGTATCTCAGTTCGGTGTAGGT
CGTTCGCTCCAAGCTGGGCTGTGTGCACGAACCCCCCGTTCAGCCCGACCGCTGCGCCTTATCCGGTAAC
TATCGTCTTGAGTCCAACCCGGTAAGACACGACTTATCGCCACTGGCAGCAGCCACTGGTAACAGGATTA
GCAGAGCGAGGTATGTAGGCGGTGCTACAGAGTTCTTGAAGTGGTGGCCTAACTACGGCTACACTAGAAG
AACAGTATTTGGTATCTGCGCTCTGCTGAAGCCAGTTACCTTCGGAAAAAGAGTTGGTAGCTCTTGATCC
GGCAAACAAACCACCGCTGGTAGCGGTGGTTTTTTTGTTTGCAAGCAGCAGATTACGCGCAGAAAAAAAG
GATCTCAAGAAGATCCTTTGATCTTTTCTACGGGGTCTGACGCTCAGTGGAACGAAAACTCACGTTAAGG
GATTTTGGTCATGAGATTATCAAAAAGGATCTTCACCTAGATCCTTTTAAATTAAAAATGAAGTTTTAAA
TCAATCTAAAGTATATATGAGTAAACTTGGTCTGACAGTTACCAATGCTTAATCAGTGAGGCACCTATCT
CAGCGATCTGTCTATTTCGTTCATCCATAGTTGCCTGACTCCCCGTCGTGTAGATAACTACGATACGGGA
GGGCTTACCATCTGGCCCCAGTGCTGCAATGATACCGCGAGACCCACGCTCACCGGCTCCAGATTTATCA
GCAATAAACCAGCCAGCCGGAAGGGCCGAGCGCAGAAGTGGTCCTGCAACTTTATCCGCCTCCATCCAGT
CTATTAATTGTTGCCGGGAAGCTAGAGTAAGTAGTTCGCCAGTTAATAGTTTGCGCAACGTTGTTGCCAT
TGCTACAGGCATCGTGGTGTCACGCTCGTCGTTTGGTATGGCTTCATTCAGCTCCGGTTCCCAACGATCA
AGGCGAGTTACATGATCCCCCATGTTGTGCAAAAAAGCGGTTAGCTCCTTCGGTCCTCCGATCGTTGTCA
GAAGTAAGTTGGCCGCAGTGTTATCACTCATGGTTATGGCAGCACTGCATAATTCTCTTACTGTCATGCC
ATCCGTAAGATGCTTTTCTGTGACTGGTGAGTACTCAACCAAGTCATTCTGAGAATAGTGTATGCGGCGA
CCGAGTTGCTCTTGCCCGGCGTCAATACGGGATAATACCGCGCCACATAGCAGAACTTTAAAAGTGCTCA
TCATTGGAAAACGTTCTTCGGGGCGAAAACTCTCAAGGATCTTACCGCTGTTGAGATCCAGTTCGATGTA
ACCCACTCGTGCACCCAACTGATCTTCAGCATCTTTTACTTTCACCAGCGTTTCTGGGTGAGCAAAAACA
GGAAGGCAAAATGCCGCAAAAAAGGGAATAAGGGCGACACGGAAATGTTGAATACTCATACTCTTCCTTT
TTCAATATTATTGAAGCATTTATCAGGGTTATTGTCTCATGAGCGGATACATATTTGAATGTATTTAGAA
AAATAAACAAATAGGGGTTCCGCGCACATTTCCCCGAAAAGTGCCACCTGAGTCTAAGAAACCATTATTA
TCATGACATTAACCTATAAAAATAGGCGTATCACGAGGCCCTTTCGTCTTCAAGAATTCGTTTATC
Features (pLannotate 1.2.2; 18 found; start..end, strand, type, name):
      1..125     +  protein_bind   attR1: mutant version of attR; recombination site for the Gateway® LR reaction LR Clonase™
    150..180     +  promoter       lac UV5 promoter: E. coli lac promoter with an "up" mutation
    204..233     +  promoter       cat promoter (fragment): promoter of the E. coli cat gene encoding chloramphenicol acetyltransferase
    234..893     +  CDS            CmR: chloramphenicol acetyltransferase; cat; confers resistance to chloramphenicol
   1072..1230    +  CDS            ccdA (fragment): CCDA_ECO57 - Also known as H, letA. Experimental evidence at protein level: Swiss-Prot protein existence level 1. Antitoxin component of a type II toxin-antitoxin (TA) system which inhibits the post-segregational killing (PSK) of plasmid-free cells, also referred to as a plasmid addiction system. Binds to and blocks the activity of CcdB; will also remove bound CcdB protein from the CcdB-GyrA complex by forming a CcdA-CcdB complex, a process termed rejuvenation. Functions as a transcriptional corepressor for the ccdAB operon, repression also requires CcdB (By similarity). From Escherichia coli
   1235..1537    +  CDS            ccdB: CCDB_ECOLI - Also known as G, letB, letD. Experimental evidence at protein level: Swiss-Prot protein existence level 1. Toxic component of a type II toxin-antitoxin (TA) system, functioning in plasmid maintainence. Responsible for the post- segregational killing (PSK) of plasmid-free cells, also referred to as a plasmid addiction system. Half-life of over 2 hours. Cell killing by CcdB is accompanied by filamentation, defects in chromosome and plasmid segregation, defects in cell division, formation of anucleate cells, decreased DNA synthesis and plasmid loss. Interferes with the activity of DN
   1581..1705    -  protein_bind   attR2: mutant version of attR; recombination site for the Gateway® LR reaction LR Clonase™
   1744..1810    +  intron         Mhc intron: modified Drosophila myosin heavy chain intron 16 (Pfeiffer et al., 2010)
   1839..2621    +  CDS            cre (fragment): RECR_BPP1 - Experimental evidence at protein level: Swiss-Prot protein existence level 1. Catalyzes site-specific recombination between two 34-base- pair LOXP sites. Its role is to maintain the phage genome as a monomeric unit-copy plasmid in the lysogenic state. From Escherichia phage P1 (Bacteriophage P1).
   2921..3509    +  misc_feature   WPRE: woodchuck hepatitis virus posttranscriptional regulatory element
   3513..3533    +  misc_feature   MCS (fragment): pBluescript multiple cloning site
   3770..3794    -  misc_feature   MCS (fragment): pBluescript multiple cloning site
   3869..4024    -  CDS            YPB1_ECOLX (fragment): Protein predicted: Swiss-Prot protein existence level 4. From Escherichia coli.
   4029..8148    -  gene           mini-white: white; This modified version of the white gene lacks part of the first intron.
   8364..8433    -  protein_bind   attB: attB site for the φC31 integrase (Groth et al., 2000) phage φC31 integrase
   8520..9108    -  rep_origin     ori: high-copy-number ColE1/pMB1/pBR322/pUC origin of replication
   9279..10139   -  CDS            AmpR: β-lactamase; bla; confers resistance to ampicillin, carbenicillin, and related antibiotics
  10140..10244   -  promoter       AmpR promoter: bla
