[The description below was written by a language model from this plasmid's Addgene catalogue record and pLannotate feature annotations shown in this document.]
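Description:
HJP-178-IVS-Syn21-CreAB-NrdJ-1N-WPREw is a Gateway destination vector built on the pBPGw backbone for making Drosophila transgenes that express one component of a split Cre recombinase. It replicates in E. coli from a high-copy ColE1/pUC origin and carries ampicillin resistance on the backbone. An intact attR1–attR2 Gateway cassette adds a chloramphenicol resistance gene and the ccdB toxin gene, which explains the dual antibiotic selection and the need for a ccdB-tolerant strain. For fly transgenesis the plasmid provides a φC31 attB site for integrase-mediated insertion into a genomic landing site. It also carries the mini-white gene as a visible eye-colour marker for transformants.

The payload lies immediately downstream of the Gateway cassette. It begins with a modified Drosophila myosin heavy chain intron (IVS), which is followed by a Cre fragment of roughly 780 bp annotated as partial cre, and then by a WPRE to enhance post-transcriptional expression. The plasmid name also indicates a Syn21 translational enhancer and an NrdJ-1 N-terminal split-intein half fused to the CreAB fragment. Neither element is annotated in the feature table, although an unannotated gap sits between the Cre fragment and the WPRE. No promoter upstream of the coding unit is annotated. The layout suggests that an LR reaction replaces the CmR/ccdB cassette with an enhancer or regulatory fragment of choice, which would then drive expression.

When this fragment is co-expressed in a cell with the complementary split Cre component, intein-mediated protein trans-splicing reconstitutes active Cre. Recombination is therefore restricted to cells where the expression patterns intersect, an approach the associated work applies to fine-mapping neural circuits with orthogonal split inteins.
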