Addgene plasmid #162473: HJP-178-IVS-Syn21-CreAB-NrdJ-1N-WPREw
Purpose: This insert, when expressed in the same cell with other split Cre component, forms Cre recombinase through protein trans-splicing using split intein.
Depositing lab: Benjamin White. Depositing organization: National Institute of Mental Health (NIMH). Publication: Cre-assisted fine-mapping of neural circuits using orthogonal split inteins. Luan H, Kuzin A, Odenwald WF, White BH. Elife. 2020 Apr 14;9. pii: 53041. doi: 10.7554/eLife.53041. PubMed 32286225.
Backbone
  Vector backbone: pBPGw
  Vector type: Cre/Lox
Growth in bacteria
  Bacterial resistance: Chloramphenicol and Ampicillin, 25 & 100 μg/mL
  Growth temperature: 37°C
  Growth strain: ccdB Survival
  Copy number: High Copy
Gene/Insert
  Gene/Insert name: CreAB
  Species: Synthetic
  Cloning method: Gateway Cloning
Terms and licenses: Academic/Nonprofit Terms; Industry Terms: Not Available to Industry
How to cite: HJP-178-IVS-Syn21-CreAB-NrdJ-1N-WPREw was a gift from Benjamin White (Addgene plasmid # 162473 ; http://n2t.net/addgene:162473 ; RRID:Addgene_162473)
